>Addgene plasmid #215912 | pcDNA.5.1-FHS-TNRC6A-FL-S1332D/S1346D | addgene full sequence | sequence record 443742 | Addgene NGS Result
ACGGATCGGGAGATCTCCCGATCCCCTATGGTGCACTCTCAGTACAATCTGCTCTGATGCCGCATAGTTA
AGCCAGTATCTGCTCCCTGCTTGTGTGTTGGAGGTCGCTGAGTAGTGCGCGAGCAAAATTTAAGCTACAA
CAAGGCAAGGCTTGACCGACAATTGCATGAAGAATCTGCTTAGGGTTAGGCGTTTTGCGCTGCTTCGCGA
TGTACGGGCCAGATATACGCGTTGACATTGATTATTGACTAGTTATTAATAGTAATCAATTACGGGGTCA
TTAGTTCATAGCCCATATATGGAGTTCCGCGTTACATAACTTACGGTAAATGGCCCGCCTGGCTGACCGC
CCAACGACCCCCGCCCATTGACGTCAATAATGACGTATGTTCCCATAGTAACGCCAATAGGGACTTTCCA
TTGACGTCAATGGGTGGAGTATTTACGGTAAACTGCCCACTTGGCAGTACATCAAGTGTATCATATGCCA
AGTACGCCCCCTATTGACGTCAATGACGGTAAATGGCCCGCCTGGCATTATGCCCAGTACATGACCTTAT
GGGACTTTCCTACTTGGCAGTACATCTACGTATTAGTCATCGCTATTACCATGGTGATGCGGTTTTGGCA
GTACATCAATGGGCGTGGATAGCGGTTTGACTCACGGGGATTTCCAAGTCTCCACCCCATTGACGTCAAT
GGGAGTTTGTTTTGGCACCAAAATCAACGGGACTTTCCAAAATGTCGTAACAACTCCGCCCCATTGACGC
AAATGGGCGGTAGGCGTGTACGGTGGGAGGTCTATATAAGCAGAGCTCTCCCTATCAGTGATAGAGATCT
CCCTATCAGTGATAGAGATCGTCGACGAGCTCGTTTAGTGAACCGTCAGATCGCCTGGAGACGCCATCCA
CGCTGTTTTGACCTCCATAGAAGACACCGGGACCGATCCAGCCTCCGGACTCTAGCGTTTCCACCGCGGT
GGCGGCCGCCACCATGGATTACAAGGATGACGACGATAAGTACCCATACGATGTTCCAGATTACGCTTCT
ATGGACGAGAAGACCACCGGCTGGCGGGGCGGCCACGTGGTGGAGGGCCTGGCCGGCGAGCTGGAGCAGC
TGCGGGCCAGGCTGGAGCACCACCCTCAGGGCCAGCGGGAGCCCTGCCCGGGCGGATCCATGGATGCTGA
TTCTGCCTCCAGTTCTGAATCAGAGAGAAACATCACTATCATGGCTTCAGGGAACACAGGTGGTGAAAAA
GATGGCCTTCGGAATAGCACTGGACTTGGTTCCCAAAACAAGTTTGTAGTTGGTAGCAGCAGCAATAATG
TGGGCCATGGAAGTAGTACTGGGCCATGGGGTTTTTCCCATGGAGCCATAATAAGCACATGTCAGGTCTC
TGTGGATGCTCCTGAAAGCAAATCTGAAAGTAGCAACAATAGAATGAATGCTTGGGGCACTGTAAGTTCT
TCATCAAATGGAGGGTTAAATCCAAGCACTTTGAATTCAGCTAGCAACCATGGTGCCTGGCCAGTATTAG
AGAACAATGGACTTGCCCTAAAAGGGCCTGTAGGGAGTGGTAGTTCTGGCATTAATATTCAGTGCAGTAC
TATAGGCCAGATGCCTAACAATCAGAGTATTAACTCTAAAGTGAGTGGTGGTTCTACCCATGGTACCTGG
GGAAGCCTTCAGGAAACTTGTGAATCTGAAGTAAGTGGTACACAGAAGGTTTCATTCAGTGGTCAACCTC
AAAATATTACCACTGAAATGACTGGACCAAATAACACTACTAACTTTATGACCTCTAGTTTACCAAACTC
CGGTTCAGTGCAGAATAATGAGCTGCCTAGTAGTAACACAGGGGCCTGGCGTGTGAGCACAATGAATCAT
CCTCAGATGCAGGCTCCATCAGGTATGAATGGCACTTCCCTTTCTCACCTTAGCAATGGAGAGTCAAAAA
GTGGAGGCTCTTATGGTACTACATGGGGTGCCTATGGTTCTAATTACTCTGGAGACAAATGTTCAGGCCC
TAATGGCCAAGCTAATGGTGACACTGTGAATGCAACTCTAATGCAGCCTGGCGTAAATGGTCCTATGGGC
ACTAACTTTCAAGTTAACACAAACAAAGGAGGTGGTGTGTGGGAATCTGGTGCAGCAAACTCCCAGAGTA
CATCATGGGGAAGTGGAAATGGCGCAAATTCTGGAGGAAGTCGAAGAGGATGGGGAACCCCTGCACAAAA
CACTGGCACTAATTTACCCAGCGTTGAGTGGAACAAACTGCCTAGCAATCAGCATTCCAATGATAGTGCA
AATGGCAATGGTAAGACGTTTACAAATGGATGGAAATCTACTGAGGAAGAGGATCAGGGTTCTGCCACAT
CTCAGACAAATGAGCAAAGCAGTGTGTGGGCCAAAACAGGAGGTACAGTGGAGAGCGATGGTAGTACAGA
AAGCACTGGACGCCTTGAGGAAAAAGGAACTGGGGAAAGTCAGAGTAGAGACAGAAGAAAAATTGATCAG
CACACATTACTCCAAAGCATTGTAAACAGAACTGACTTAGATCCACGTGTCCTGTCCAACTCTGGTTGGG
GACAGACTCCTATTAAGCAGAATACTGCCTGGGATACAGAAACATCACCTAGAGGGGAACGAAAGACTGA
CAATGGGACAGAGGCCTGGGGAAGCTCTGCAACACAGACTTTTAACTCAGGGGCATGTATAGATAAGACT
AGCCCTAATGGTAATGATACCTCATCTGTATCAGGGTGGGGCGATCCCAAACCTGCTCTGAGGTGGGGAG
ATTCCAAAGGCTCAAACTGCCAGGGGGGGTGGGAAGATGATTCTGCTGCTACAGGAATGGTCAAGAGCAA
TCAGTGGGGGAATTGCAAAGAGGAGAAGGCTGCATGGAATGACTCGCAAAAGAATAAACAGGGATGGGGT
GATGGACAAAAATCAAGCCAAGGGTGGTCTGTTTCTGCCAGTGATAACTGGGGAGAAACTTCAAGGAATA
ACCATTGGGGTGAGGCCAATAAGAAATCCAGCTCAGGAGGTAGTGACAGTGACAGGTCCGTTTCCGGTTG
GAACGAACTTGGTAAAACTAGTTCTTTCACTTGGGGAAACAACATAAATCCAAATAATTCATCAGGATGG
GATGAATCTTCTAAACCTACTCCTTCCCAGGGATGGGGAGACCCTCCAAAGTCTAATCAGTCTCTAGGTT
GGGGAGATTCGTCAAAGCCAGTCAGCTCTCCAGACTGGAACAAGCAACAAGACATTGTTGGATCTTGGGG
AATCCCACCAGCTACAGGCAAACCTCCTGGTACAGGCTGGCTGGGGGGACCTATACCAGCCCCAGCAAAA
GAAGAAGAACCCACAGGCTGGGAGGAACCATCCCCAGAATCTATACGTCGCAAAATGGAGATTGATGATG
GAACTTCAGCTTGGGGAGATCCAAGCAAATACAACTACAAAAATGTGAACATGTGGAACAAAAACGTCCC
AAATGGCAACAGCCGTTCAGACCAGCAAGCACAGGTACATCAGCTGCTAACGCCTGCAAGTGCCATCTCA
AACAAAGAGGCAAGCAGTGGCTCTGGCTGGGGTGAGCCCTGGGGGGAGCCTTCTACTCCAGCCACAACTG
TGGATAATGGTACTTCAGCATGGGGTAAGCCCATAGACAGTGGTCCCAGCTGGGGGGAACCCATTGCTGC
GGCATCCAGCACATCCACGTGGGGCTCCAGCTCTGTTGGTCCACAAGCATTAAGCAAATCTGGGCCAAAA
TCTATGCAAGATGGCTGGTGTGGTGATGATATGCCATTGCCTGGAAATCGCCCCACTGGCTGGGAAGAGG
AAGAGGATGTGGAGATTGGAATGTGGAATAGTAATTCATCTCAAGAGCTTAACTCATCTTTAAATTGGCC
ACCATATACAAAGAAAATGTCATCGAAGGGTCTGAGTGGCAAAAAAAGGAGAAGGGAAAGGGGAATGATG
AAAGGTGGAAACAAACAAGAAGAAGCGTGGATAAATCCATTTGTTAAACAGTTTTCAAACATCAGTTTTT
CGAGAGACTCACCAGAGGAAAATGTACAAAGCAATAAGATGGACCTTTCTGGAGGAATGTTACAAGACAA
ACGAATGGAGATAGATAAACATAGCCTAAATATTGGTGATTACAATCGAACGGTCGGGAAAGGCCCTGGT
TCTCGGCCTCAGATTTCCAAAGAGTCTTCCATGGAGCGCAATCCTTATTTTGATAAGGATGGCATTGTAG
CAGATGAATCCCAAAACATGCAGTTTATGTCCAGTCAAAGCATGAAGCTTCCCCCTTCAAATAGTGCACT
ACCTAACCAGGCCCTTGGCTCCATAGCAGGGCTGGGTATGCAAAACTTGAATTCTGTTAGACAGAATGGC
AATCCCAGTATGTTTGGTGTTGGAAACACAGCAGCACAACCCCGGGGCATGCAGCAGCCTCCAGCACAAC
CTCTTAGTTCATCTCAGCCTAATCTCCGTGCTCAAGTGCCTCCTCCATTACTCTCCCCTCAGGTTCCAGT
TTCATTGCTGAAGTATGCACCAAACAACGGTGGCCTGAATCCACTCTTTGGCCCTCAACAGGTAGCCATG
CTGAACCAGCTATCCCAGCTAAACCAGCTTTCTCAGATCTCCCAGTTACAGCGATTGTTAGCGCAGCAGC
AAAGGGCGCAGAGTCAGAGAAGCGTGCCTTCTGGGAACCGGCCGCAGCAAGACCAGCAGGGTCGACCTCT
TAGTGTGCAGCAGCAAATGATGCAACAATCTCGTCAACTTGATCCAAACCTGTTGGTGAAGCAGCAGACT
CCACCATCTCAGCAGCAGCCACTCCATCAGCCAGCCATGAAGTCTTTCCTTGACAATGTCATGCCCCACA
CTACACCTGAGCTGCAAAAAGGGCCATCACCAATAAATGCTTTCAGCAACTTCCCTATAGGCTTGAACTC
AAACTTGAATGTAAATATGGATATGAACAGTATTAAAGAGCCACAGTCAAGACTAAGGAAGTGGACGACA
GTGGACAGCATTTCTGTGAACACATCTTTGGATCAAAACTCCAGCAAACATGGTGCTATTTCAAGTGGTT
TCAGGCTGGAAGAGTCTCCATTTGTTCCCTATGACTTTATGAACAGCAGTACTTCACCAGCCGATCCTCC
AGGTTCAATAGGAGATGGCTGGCCACGTGCCAAAGATCCTAACGGCTCTAGCAGTGTTAATTGGCCACCA
GAATTTCGTCCTGGTGAGCCATGGAAAGGTTATCCAAACATTGACCCTGAAACTGACCCTTACGTCACTC
CTGGCAGTGTCATAAACAATCTTTCAATTAATACTGTGCGGGAAGTTGACCACCTCAGGGACAGGAACAG
TGGGTCATCCTCATCCTTGAACACCACGCTGCCTTCAACTAGTGCCTGGTCATCCATTCGTGCCTCCAAC
TACAACGTTCCCCTCAGCAGTACAGCACAAAGCACTTCAGCCAGAAATAGTGATTCCAAATTGACATGGT
CTCCTGGTTCAGTTACAAACACCTCTCTGGCTCATGAGCTGTGGAAGGTCCCTTTGCCACCTAAAAACAT
CACTGCTCCGTCCCGCCCACCTCCGGGACTGACTGGTCAGAAGCCACCCTTGTCTACGTGGGATAATTCT
CCCCTTCGTATAGGTGGAGGATGGGGAAATTCTGACGCCAGATATACCCCAGGTTCCAGCTGGGGTGAGA
GCAGCTCAGGGAGAATAACAAATTGGCTTGTTCTAAAAAACCTTACACCTCAGATCGATGGCTCAACTCT
GCGCACTCTGTGCATGCAGCACGGCCCGCTGATCACATTCCACCTGAACCTCCCTCACGGAAATGCTCTG
GTCCGCTACAGTTCAAAAGAAGAGGTAGTGAAGGCACAAAAGTCTCTGCACATGTGTGTACTGGGGAACA
CTACTATTCTTGCTGAGTTTGCCAGTGAAGAGGAGATCAGTCGTTTCTTTGCACAAAGCCAGTCTCTGAC
CCCTTCTCCCGGCTGGCAGTCTCTCGGGTCCAGCCAGAGCCGGCTGGGCTCCCTCGACTGTTCCCACTCA
TTCTCCAGCCGGACCGATCTCAATCACTGGAATGGTGCTGGGCTGTCGGGAACTAACTGTGGAGACCTTC
ACGGCACTTCACTCTGGGGGACCCCGCATTATTCCACAAGCCTGTGGGGTCCCCCAAGCAGCAGCGACCC
CCGAGGAATTAGCAGCCCATCTCCCATTAACGCTTTTCTTTCTGTTGACCACCTGGGTGGGGGTGGAGAG
TCCATGTAATCTAGGATATCAAGCTTATCGATACCGTCGACCTCGAGGGGGGGCCCGGTACCTTAATTAA
TTAAGGTACCAGGTAAGTGTACCCAATTCGCCCTATAGTGAGTCGTATTACAATTCACTCGAAACCCGCT
GATCAGCCTCGACTGTGCCTTCTAGTTGCCAGCCATCTGTTGTTTGCCCCTCCCCCGTGCCTTCCTTGAC
CCTGGAAGGTGCCACTCCCACTGTCCTTTCCTAATAAAATGAGGAAATTGCATCGCATTGTCTGAGTAGG
TGTCATTCTATTCTGGGGGGTGGGGTGGGGCAGGACAGCAAGGGGGAGGATTGGGAAGACAATAGCAGGC
ATGCTGGGGATGCGGTGGGCTCTATGGCTTCTGAGGCGGAAAGAACCAGCTGGGGCTCTAGGGGGTATCC
CC
[124 nt withheld, positions 6723-6846]
C
[91 nt withheld, positions 6848-6938]
AGGGTGATGGTTCACGTACCTAGAAGTTCCTATTCCGAAGTTCCTATTCTCTAGAAAGTATAGGAACTTC
CTTGGCCAAAAAGCCTGAACTCACCGCGACGTCTGTCGAGAAGTTTCTGATCGAAAAGTTCGACAGCGTC
TCCGACCTGATGCAGCTCTCGGAGGGCGAAGAATCTCGTGCTTTCAGCTTCGATGTAGGAGGGCGTGGAT
ATGTCCTGCGGGTAAATAGCTGCGCCGATGGTTTCTACAAAGATCGTTATGTTTATCGGCACTTTGCATC
GGCCGCGCTCCCGATTCCGGAAGTGCTTGACATTGGGGAATTCAGCGAGAGCCTGACCTATTGCATCTCC
CGCCGTGCACAGGGTGTCACGTTGCAAGACCTGCCTGAAACCGAACTGCCCGCTGTTCTGCAGCCGGTCG
CGGAGGCCATGGATGCGATCGCTGCGGCCGATCTTAGCCAGACGAGCGGGTTCGGCCCATTCGGACCGCA
AGGAATCGGTCAATACACTACATGGCGTGATTTCATATGCGCGATTGCTGATCCCCATGTGTATCACTGG
CAAACTGTGATGGACGACACCGTCAGTGCGTCCGTCGCGCAGGCTCTCGATGAGCTGATGCTTTGGGCCG
AGGACTGCCCCGAAGTCCGGCACCTCGTGCACGCGGATTTCGGCTCCAACAATGTCCTGACGGACAATGG
CCGCATAACAGCGGTCATTGACTGGAGCGAGGCGATGTTCGGGGATTCCCAATACGAGGTCGCCAACATC
TTCTTCTGGAGGCCGTGGTTGGCTTGTATGGAGCAGCAGACGCGCTACTTCGAGCGGAGGCATCCGGAGC
TTGCAGGATCGCCGCGGCTCCGGGCGTATATGCTCCGCATTGGTCTTGACCAACTCTATCAGAGCTTGGT
TGACGGCAATTTCGATGATGCAGCTTGGGCGCAGGGTCGATGCGACGCAATCGTCCGATCCGGAGCCGGG
ACTGTCGGGCGTACACAAATCGCCCGCAGAAGCGCGGCCGTCTGGACCGATGGCTGTGTAGAAGTACTCG
CCGATAGTGGAAACCGACGCCCCAGCACTCGTCCGAGGGCAAAGGAATAGCACGTACTACGAGATTTCGA
TTCCACCGCCGCCTTCTATGAAAGGTTGGGCTTCGGAATCGTTTTCCGGGACGCCGGCTGGATGATCCTC
CAGCGCGGGGATCTCATGCTGGAGTTCTTCGCCCACCCCAACTTGTTTATTGCAGCTTATAATGGTTACA
AATAAAGCAATAGCATCACAAATTTCACAAATAAAGCATTTTTTTCACTGCATTCTAGTTGTGGTTTGTC
CAAACTCATCAATGTATCTTATCATGTCTGTATACCGTCGACCTCTAGCTAGAGCTTGGCGTAATCATGG
TCATAGCTGTTTCCTGTGTGAAATTGTTATCCGCTCACAATTCCACACAACATACGAGCCGGAAGCATAA
AGTGTAAAGCCTGGGGTGCCTAATGAGTGAGCTAACTCACATTAATTGCGTTGCGCTCACTGCCCGCTTT
CCAGTCGGGAAACCTGTCGTGCCAGCTGCATTAATGAATCGGCCAACGCGCGGGGAGAGGCGGTTTGCGT
ATTGGGCGCTCTTCCGCTTCCTCGCTCACTGACTCGCTGCGCTCGGTCGTTCGGCTGCGGCGAGCGGTAT
CAGCTCACTCAAAGGCGGTAATACGGTTATCCACAGAATCAGGGGATAACGCAGGAAAGAACATGTGAGC
AAAAGGCCAGCAAAAGGCCAGGAACCGTAAAAAGGCCGCGTTGCTGGCGTTTTTCCATAGGCTCCGCCCC
CCTGACGAGCATCACAAAAATCGACGCTCAAGTCAGAGGTGGCGAAACCCGACAGGACTATAAAGATACC
AGGCGTTTCCCCCTGGAAGCTCCCTCGTGCGCTCTCCTGTTCCGACCCTGCCGCTTACCGGATACCTGTC
CGCCTTTCTCCCTTCGGGAAGCGTGGCGCTTTCTCATAGCTCACGCTGTAGGTATCTCAGTTCGGTGTAG
GTCGTTCGCTCCAAGCTGGGCTGTGTGCACGAACCCCCCGTTCAGCCCGACCGCTGCGCCTTATCCGGTA
ACTATCGTCTTGAGTCCAACCCGGTAAGACACGACTTATCGCCACTGGCAGCAGCCACTGGTAACAGGAT
TAGCAGAGCGAGGTATGTAGGCGGTGCTACAGAGTTCTTGAAGTGGTGGCCTAACTACGGCTACACTAGA
AGAACAGTATTTGGTATCTGCGCTCTGCTGAAGCCAGTTACCTTCGGAAAAAGAGTTGGTAGCTCTTGAT
CCGGCAAACAAACCACCGCTGGTAGCGGTGGTTTTTTTGTTTGCAAGCAGCAGATTACGCGCAGAAAAAA
AGGATCTCAAGAAGATCCTTTGATCTTTTCTACGGGGTCTGACGCTCAGTGGAACGAAAACTCACGTTAA
GGGATTTTGGTCATGAGATTATCAAAAAGGATCTTCACCTAGATCCTTTTAAATTAAAAATGAAGTTTTA
AATCAATCTAAAGTATATATGAGTAAACTTGGTCTGACAGTTACCAATGCTTAATCAGTGAGGCACCTAT
CTCAGCGATCTGTCTATTTCGTTCATCCATAGTTGCCTGACTCCCCGTCGTGTAGATAACTACGATACGG
GAGGGCTTACCATCTGGCCCCAGTGCTGCAATGATACCGCGAGACCCACGCTCACCGGCTCCAGATTTAT
CAGCAATAAACCAGCCAGCCGGAAGGGCCGAGCGCAGAAGTGGTCCTGCAACTTTATCCGCCTCCATCCA
GTCTATTAATTGTTGCCGGGAAGCTAGAGTAAGTAGTTCGCCAGTTAATAGTTTGCGCAACGTTGTTGCC
ATTGCTACAGGCATCGTGGTGTCACGCTCGTCGTTTGGTATGGCTTCATTCAGCTCCGGTTCCCAACGAT
CAAGGCGAGTTACATGATCCCCCATGTTGTGCAAAAAAGCGGTTAGCTCCTTCGGTCCTCCGATCGTTGT
CAGAAGTAAGTTGGCCGCAGTGTTATCACTCATGGTTATGGCAGCACTGCATAATTCTCTTACTGTCATG
CCATCCGTAAGATGCTTTTCTGTGACTGGTGAGTACTCAACCAAGTCATTCTGAGAATAGTGTATGCGGC
GACCGAGTTGCTCTTGCCCGGCGTCAATACGGGATAATACCGCGCCACATAGCAGAACTTTAAAAGTGCT
CATCATTGGAAAACGTTCTTCGGGGCGAAAACTCTCAAGGATCTTACCGCTGTTGAGATCCAGTTCGATG
TAACCCACTCGTGCACCCAACTGATCTTCAGCATCTTTTACTTTCACCAGCGTTTCTGGGTGAGCAAAAA
CAGGAAGGCAAAATGCCGCAAAAAAGGGAATAAGGGCGACACGGAAATGTTGAATACTCATACTCTTCCT
TTTTCAATATTATTGAAGCATTTATCAGGGTTATTGTCTCATGAGCGGATACATATTTGAATGTATTTAG
AAAAATAAACAAATAGGGGTTCCGCGCACATTTCCCCGAAAAGTGCCACCTGACGTCG
Features (pLannotate 1.2.2; 27 found; start..end, strand, type, name):
     27..79      -  misc_feature   bom (fragment): basis of mobility region from pBR322
    234..613     +  enhancer       CMV enhancer: human cytomegalovirus immediate early enhancer
    614..817     +  promoter       CMV promoter: human cytomegalovirus (CMV) immediate early promoter
    819..838     +  promoter       PLtetO-1 promoter (fragment): modified phage lambda PL promoter with tet operator sites (Lutz and Bujard, 1997)
    840..859     +  promoter       PLtetO-1 promoter (fragment): modified phage lambda PL promoter with tet operator sites (Lutz and Bujard, 1997)
    867..900     +  promoter       TRE3GV promoter (fragment): 3rd-generation Tet-responsive promoter that can be activated by binding of Tet-On® 3G, optimized for retroviral and lentiviral vectors
    970..989     +  misc_feature   MCS (fragment): pBluescript multiple cloning site
    997..1020    +  CDS            3xFLAG (fragment): three tandem FLAG® epitope tags
   1021..1048    +  CDS            3xHA (fragment): three tandem HA epitope tags
   1051..1164    +  CDS            SBP: streptavidin-binding peptide selected from a peptide library; binds streptavidin with nanomolar affinity (Keefe et al., 2001)
   1180..6306    +  CDS            TNRC6A (fragment): TNR6A_HUMAN - Also known as CAGH26, KIAA1460, TNRC6. Experimental evidence at protein level: Swiss-Prot protein existence level 1. Plays a role in RNA-mediated gene silencing by both micro- RNAs (miRNAs) and short interfering RNAs (siRNAs). Required for miRNA- dependent repression of translation and for siRNA-dependent endonucleolytic cleavage of complementary mRNAs by argonaute family proteins. As a scaffolding protein, associates with argonaute proteins bound to partially complementary mRNAs, and can simultaneously recruit CCR4-NOT and PAN deadenylase complexes. From Homo sapiens (Human).
   6315..6362    +  misc_feature   MCS (fragment): pBluescript multiple cloning site
   6402..6420    -  promoter       T7 promoter: promoter for bacteriophage T7 RNA polymerase
   6453..6677    +  polyA_signal   bGH poly(A) signal: bovine growth hormone polyadenylation signal
   6681..6702    +  promoter       SV40 promoter (fragment): SV40 enhancer and early promoter
   6723..6956    +  rep_origin     f1 ori (fragment) (sequence partly withheld): f1 bacteriophage origin of replication; arrow indicates direction of (+) strand synthesis
   6961..7008    +  protein_bind   FRT: FLP-mediated recombination occurs in the 8-bp core sequence TCTAGAAA (Turan and Bode, 2011). FLP recombinase from the Saccharomyces cerevisiae 2μ plasmid
   7016..8038    +  CDS            HygR: aminoglycoside phosphotransferase from E. coli; aph(4)-Ia; confers resistance to hygromycin
   8048..8173    +  CDS            ble (fragment): BLE_KLEPN - Experimental evidence at protein level: Swiss-Prot protein existence level 1. Binding protein with a strong affinity to the bleomycin family of antibiotics. Binds to CL990; an antimitotic-antibiotic compound. From Klebsiella pneumoniae.
   8168..8289    +  polyA_signal   SV40 poly(A) signal: SV40 polyadenylation signal
   8362..8378    -  protein_bind   lac operator: The lac repressor binds to the lac operator to inhibit transcription in E. coli. This inhibition can be relieved by adding lactose or isopropyl-β-D-thiogalactopyranoside (IPTG). lac repressor encoded by lacI
   8386..8416    -  promoter       lac promoter: promoter for the E. coli lac operon
   8431..8452    -  protein_bind   CAP binding site: CAP binding activates transcription in the presence of cAMP. E. coli catabolite activator protein
   8465..8557    -  CDS            lacI (fragment): lac repressor; lacI; The lac repressor binds to the lac operator to inhibit transcription in E. coli. This inhibition can be relieved by adding lactose or isopropyl-β-D-thiogalactopyranoside (IPTG).
   8740..9328    -  rep_origin     ori: high-copy-number ColE1/pMB1/pBR322/pUC origin of replication
   9499..10359   -  CDS            AmpR: β-lactamase; bla; confers resistance to ampicillin, carbenicillin, and related antibiotics
  10360..10464   -  promoter       AmpR promoter: bla
