[The description below was written by a language model from this plasmid's Addgene catalogue record and pLannotate feature annotations shown in this document.]
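Description:
pcDNA.5.1-FHS-TNRC6A-FL-S1332D/S1346D is a mammalian expression plasmid of about 10.5 kb built on the pcDNA5/FRT/TO backbone. It is propagated in E. coli from a high-copy ColE1/pUC-type origin under ampicillin selection (AmpR with its own bla promoter). The expression cassette is driven by the CMV immediate-early enhancer and promoter. Two short tet operator matches lie directly downstream of the promoter, consistent with the tetracycline-regulatable "TO" design of this backbone, in which transcription is held off in cells expressing the Tet repressor and induced by tetracycline or doxycycline. In cells lacking the repressor, the promoter behaves constitutively. The transcript is terminated by the bGH polyadenylation signal.

The insert encodes full-length human TNRC6A (GW182), a scaffold protein of miRNA- and siRNA-mediated silencing that bridges Argonaute proteins to the CCR4-NOT and PAN deadenylase complexes. It carries two serine-to-aspartate substitutions, S1332D and S1346D, a type of change commonly used to mimic phosphorylation. An N-terminal Flag-HA-SBP tag permits antibody detection, immunoprecipitation and streptavidin-based affinity purification. The annotation software labels the FLAG and HA segments as fragments of triple-tag references, which probably reflects single copies of each epitope.

Downstream, an FRT site sits immediately in front of a hygromycin resistance gene that has no annotated promoter of its own, followed by an SV40 poly(A) signal. This arrangement allows FLP-mediated single-copy integration into a host line carrying a matching FRT site, where the genomic locus supplies the promoter so that correct integrants become hygromycin resistant. The associated study concerns phosphorylated residues in the TNRC6A C-terminal region and how they affect its interaction with CCR4-NOT. The record states the plasmid's purpose only as expression of the mutant protein.
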