Addgene plasmid #215912: pcDNA.5.1-FHS-TNRC6A-FL-S1332D/S1346D
Purpose: Expression of full-length TNRC6A with S1332D/S1346D mutation
Depositing lab: Kumiko Ui-Tei. Depositing organization: The University of Tokyo. Publication: Identification of Phosphorylated Amino Acids in Human TNRC6A C-Terminal Region and Their Effects on the Interaction with the CCR4-NOT Complex. Munakata F, Suzawa M, Ui-Tei K. Genes (Basel). 2021 Feb 13;12(2):271. doi: 10.3390/genes12020271. PubMed 33668648.
Backbone
  Vector backbone: pcDNA5/FRT/TO
  Vector type: Mammalian Expression
Growth in bacteria
  Bacterial resistance: Ampicillin, 100 μg/mL
  Growth temperature: 37°C
  Growth strain: DH5alpha
  Copy number: High Copy
Gene/Insert
  Gene/Insert name: TNRC6A
  Species: H. sapiens (human)
  Mutation: Full length of TNRC6A, S1332D, S1346D
  Entrez Gene: TNRC6A (a.k.a. CAGH26, FAME6, GW1, GW182, TNRC6)
  Tag / fusion protein: Flag-HA-SBP (N terminal on insert)
  Cloning method: Restriction Enzyme; 5′ cloning site Unknown (unknown if destroyed)
Terms and licenses: Academic/Nonprofit Terms; Industry Terms: Not Available to Industry
How to cite: pcDNA.5.1-FHS-TNRC6A-FL-S1332D/S1346D was a gift from Kumiko Ui-Tei (Addgene plasmid # 215912 ; http://n2t.net/addgene:215912 ; RRID:Addgene_215912)
